Addgene plasmid #188396: pDR111_Bgal NLS
Purpose: Expresses beta-galactosidase via Phyper-spank which is optimized for Bacillus subtilis. There is a secretion peptide (PhoD) and nuclear localization signal (SV40) that is fused to beta-galactosidase.
Depositing lab: Christopher Contag. Depositing organization: Michigan State University. Publication: Engineered endosymbionts that alter mammalian cell surface marker, cytokine and chemokine expression. Madsen CS, Makela AV, Greeson EM, Hardy JW, Contag CH. Commun Biol. 2022 Aug 30;5(1):888. doi: 10.1038/s42003-022-03851-6. PubMed 36042261.
Backbone
  Vector backbone: pDR111
  Backbone size w/o insert (bp): 7841
  Total vector size (bp): 11096
  Modifications to backbone: Addition of insert and fusion components to NheI site
  Vector type: Bacterial Expression
  Selectable markers: Spectinomycin for Bacillus subtilis
Growth in bacteria
  Bacterial resistance: Ampicillin, 100 μg/mL
  Growth temperature: 37°C
  Growth strain: DH5alpha
  Copy number: High Copy
Gene/Insert
  Gene/Insert name: lacZ (alt name: Beta-galactosidase)
  Species: Escherichia coli
  Insert size (bp): 3072
  Promoter: Phyper spank
  Tag / fusion protein: PhoD secretion peptide and SV40 NLS (N terminal on insert)
  Cloning method: Gibson Cloning
  Sequencing primers: 5′ cggTTATTTTTGACACCAGAC; 3′ tcgagggtAAaTGTGAGCaCTC
Terms and licenses: Academic/Nonprofit Terms; Industry Terms: Not Available to Industry
How to cite: pDR111_Bgal NLS was a gift from Christopher Contag (Addgene plasmid # 188396 ; http://n2t.net/addgene:188396 ; RRID:Addgene_188396)
