[The description below was written by a language model from this plasmid's Addgene catalogue record and pLannotate feature annotations shown in this document.]
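Description:
pDR111_Bgal NLS is a bacterial expression and integration plasmid built on the pDR111 backbone for use in Bacillus subtilis. It is propagated in E. coli as a high-copy plasmid through a ColE1/pUC-type origin and selected with ampicillin via the bla gene and its promoter. The feature table shows no Bacillus replication origin. Instead, two fragments of the B. subtilis amyE gene flank the expression cassette, a lacI repressor gene and a spectinomycin adenylyltransferase gene (spc/aad9). This arrangement is typical of vectors that insert by double crossover into the chromosomal amyE locus, with spectinomycin selecting the B. subtilis recombinants.

The payload, placed at the NheI site by Gibson assembly, is E. coli lacZ encoding beta-galactosidase. It is fused at its N terminus to the PhoD secretion peptide from B. subtilis and an SV40 nuclear localization signal. The NLS is listed in the catalogue fields but is not separately annotated in the feature table. Transcription comes from the Phyper-spank promoter, and an annotated lac operator just upstream of the phoD fragment puts it under control of the co-encoded LacI, so expression should be IPTG-inducible. Lambda t0 and rrnB T1/T2 terminators lie between the spectinomycin marker and the promoter, probably insulating the cassette from read-through.

The design suggests a reporter protein exported from the bacterium and directed to the nucleus of a mammalian host cell, consistent with the associated work on engineered endosymbionts. Several short annotated fragments in the backbone region (TcR, NeoR/KanR, ldh, phage T5 and yeast proteins) are likely backbone remnants or spurious matches rather than functional parts. The sequenced record is 11,108 nt, slightly longer than the catalogued 11,096 bp.
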