Features (pLannotate 1.2.2; 20 found; start..end, strand, type, name):
    115..654     +  CDS            amyE (fragment): AMY_BACSU - Also known as amyA. Experimental evidence at protein level: Swiss-Prot protein existence level 1. From Bacillus subtilis (strain 168).
    795..1876    -  CDS            lacI (fragment): lac repressor; lacI; The lac repressor binds to the lac operator to inhibit transcription in E. coli. This inhibition can be relieved by adding lactose or isopropyl-β-D-thiogalactopyranoside (IPTG).
   2129..5201    -  CDS            lacZ (fragment): β-galactosidase; lacZ
   5221..5373    -  CDS            phoD (fragment): PPBD_BACSU - Also known as ycbS. Experimental evidence at protein level: Swiss-Prot protein existence level 1. From Bacillus subtilis (strain 168).
   5402..5422    -  protein_bind   lac operator (fragment): The lac repressor binds to the lac operator to inhibit transcription in E. coli. This inhibition can be relieved by adding lactose or isopropyl-β-D-thiogalactopyranoside (IPTG). lac repressor encoded by lacI
   5524..5558    -  terminator     lambda t0 terminator: minimal transcription terminator from phage lambda (Scholtissek and Grosse, 1987)
   5638..5665    -  terminator     rrnB T2 terminator: transcription terminator T2 from the E. coli rrnB gene
   5684..5770    -  terminator     rrnB T1 terminator: Escherichia coli rrnB; transcription terminator T1 from the E. coli rrnB gene
   6084..6845    +  CDS            spc: S9AD_ENTFL - Also known as aad9 From Enterococcus faecalis (Streptococcus faecalis).
   6973..7971    +  CDS            amyE (fragment): AMY_BACSU - Also known as amyA. Experimental evidence at protein level: Swiss-Prot protein existence level 1. From Bacillus subtilis (strain 168).
   8140..8292    +  CDS            ldh (fragment): LDH_MYCPN - Experimental evidence at protein level: Swiss-Prot protein existence level 1. Catalyzes the conversion of lactate to pyruvate. From Mycoplasma pneumoniae (strain ATCC 29342 / M129).
   8285..8581    +  CDS            TcR (fragment): tetracycline efflux protein; tet; confers resistance to tetracycline
   8582..8764    -  CDS            D20 (fragment): CAPSD_BPT5 - Experimental evidence at protein level: Swiss-Prot protein existence level 1. Major capsid protein that self-associates to form 120 hexamers and 11 pentamers, building the T=13 icosahedral capsid which about 860 Angstroms in diameter. Responsible for its self-assembly into a procapsid. The phage does not need to encode a separate scaffolfing protein because its capsid protein contains the delta domain that carries that function. The capsid gains its final stability through the reorganization of the subunits that takes place upon expansion. DNA encapsidation through the portal trig
   8775..8811    -  CDS            NeoR/KanR (fragment): aminoglycoside phosphotransferase confers resistance to neomycin, kanamycin, and G418 (Geneticin®)
   8943..9044    -  CDS            RAF1 (fragment): RAF_YEAST - Experimental evidence at transcript level: Swiss-Prot protein existence level 2. Antagonizes transcriptional repression of recombinase FLP by REP1-REP2. May play a role in plasmid partitioning. From Saccharomyces cerevisiae (strain ATCC 204508 / S288c) (Baker's yeast).
   9040..9099    -  CDS            ENDON_BPT5 (fragment): Experimental evidence at transcript level: Swiss-Prot protein existence level 2. Endonuclease responsible for the single-chain interruptions (nicks) located at specific positions in the minus strand of the viral genome. From Escherichia phage T5 (Enterobacteria phage T5).
   9166..9255    -  CDS            str (fragment): STR_KLEPN - Protein inferred from homology: Swiss-Prot protein existence level 3. The aminoglycoside phosphotransferases achieve inactivation of their antibiotic substrates by phosphorylation. From Klebsiella pneumoniae.
   9279..9867    -  rep_origin     ori: high-copy-number ColE1/pMB1/pBR322/pUC origin of replication
  10038..10898   -  CDS            AmpR: β-lactamase; bla; confers resistance to ampicillin, carbenicillin, and related antibiotics
  10899..11003   -  promoter       AmpR promoter: bla
>Addgene plasmid #188396 | pDR111_Bgal NLS | addgene full sequence | sequence record 373478 | Addgene NGS Result
AACAAAATTCTCCAGTCTTCACATCGGTTTGAAAGGAGGAAGCGGAAGAATGAAGTAAGAGGGATTTTTG
ACTCCGAAGTAAGTCTTCAAAAAATCAAATAAGGAGTGTCAAGAATGTTTGCAAAACGATTCAAAACCTC
TTTACTGCCGTTATTCGCTGGATTTTTATTGCTGTTTCATTTGGTTCTGGCAGGACCGGCGGCTGCGAGT
GCTGAAACGGCGAACAAATCGAATGAGCTTACAGCACCGTCGATCAAAAGCGGAACCATTCTTCATGCAT
GGAATTGGTCGTTCAATACGTTAAAACACAATATGAAGGATATTCATGATGCAGGATATACAGCCATTCA
GACATCTCCGATTAACCAAGTAAAGGAAGGGAATCAAGGAGATAAAAGCATGTCGAACTGGTACTGGCTG
TATCAGCCGACATCGTATCAAATTGGCAACCGTTACTTAGGTACTGAACAAGAATTTAAAGAAATGTGTG
CAGCCGCTGAAGAATATGGCATAAAGGTCATTGTTGACGCGGTCATCAATCATACCACCAGTGATTATGC
CGCGATTTCCAATGAGGTTAAGAGTATTCCAAACTGGACACATGGAAACACACAAATTAAAAACTGGTCT
GATCGATGGGATGTCACGCAGAATTAAATAGTACATAATGGATTTCCTTACGCGAAATACGGGCAGACAT
GGCCTGCCCGGTTATTATTATTTTTGACACCAGACCAACTGGTAATGGTAGCGACCGGCGCTCAGGATCC
TAACTCACATTAATTGCGTTGCGCTCACTGCCCGCTTTCCAGTCGGGAAACCTGTCGTGCCAGCTGCATT
AATGAATCGGCCAACGCGCGGGGAGAGGCGGTTTGCGTATTGGGCGCCAGGGTGGTTTTTCTTTTCACCA
GTGAGACGGGCAACAGCTGATTGCCCTTCACCGCCTGGCCCTGAGAGAGTTGCAGCAAGCGGTCCACGCT
GGTTTGCCCCAGCAGGCGAAAATCCTGTTTGATGGTGGTTAACGGCGGGATATAACATGAGCTGTCTTCG
GTATCGTCGTATCCCACTACCGAGATATCCGCACCAACGCGCAGCCCGGACTCGGTAATGGCGCGCATTG
CGCCCAGCGCCATCTGATCGTTGGCAACCAGCATCGCAGTGGGAACGATGCCCTCATTCAGCATTTGCAT
GGTTTGTTGAAAACCGGACATGGCACTCCAGTCGCCTTCCCGTTCCGCTATCGGCTGAATTTGATTGCGA
GTGAGATATTTATGCCAGCCAGCCAGACGCAGACGCGCCGAGACAGAACTTAATGGGCCCGCTAACAGCG
CGATTTGCTGGTGACCCAATGCGACCAGATGCTCCACGCCCAGTCGCGTACCGTCTTCATGGGAGAAAAT
AATACTGTTGATGGGTGTCTGGTCAGAGACATCAAGAAATAACGCCGGAACATTAGTGCAGGCAGCTTCC
ACAGCAATGGCATCCTGGTCATCCAGCGGATAGTTAATGATCAGCCCACTGACGCGTTGCGCGAGAAGAT
TGTGCACCGCCGTTTTACAGGCTTCGACGCCGCTTCGTTCTACCATCGACACCACCACGCTGGCACCCAG
TTGATCGGCGCGAGATTTAATCGCCGCGACAATTTGCGACGGCGCGTGCAGGGCCAGACTGGAGGTGGCA
ACGCCAATCAGCAACGACTGTTTGCCCGCCAGTTGTTGTGCCACGCGGTTGGGAATGTAATTCAGCTCCG
CCATCGCCGCTTCCACTTTTTCCCGCGTTTTCGCAGAAACGTGGCTGGCCTGGTTCACCACGCGGGAAAC
GGTCTGATAAGAGACACCGGCATACTCTGCGACATCGTATAACGTTACTGGTTTCATCAAAATCGTCTCC
CTCCGTTTGAATATTTGATTGATCGTAACCAGATGAAGCACTCTTTCCACTATCCCTACAGTGTTATGGC
TTGAACAATCACGAAACAATAATTGGTACGTACGATCTTTCAGCCGACTCAAACATCAAATCTTACAAAT
GTAGTCTTTGAAAGTATTACATATGTAAGATTTAAATGCAACCGTTTTTTCGGAAGGAAATGATGACCTC
GTTTCCACCGAATTAGCTTGCATGCGGCTATTTTTGACACCAGACCAACTGGTAATGGTAGCGACCGGCG
CTCAGCTGTAATTCCGCCGATACTGACGGGCTCCAGGAGTCGTCGCCACCAATCCCCATATGGAAACCGT
CGATATTCAGCCATGTGCCTTCTTCCGCGTGCAGCAGATGGCGATGGCTGGTTTCCATCAGTTGCTGTTG
ACTGTAGCGGCTGATGTTGAACTGGAAGTCGCCGCGCCACTGGTGTGGGCCATAATTCAATTCGCGCGTC
CCGCAGCGCAGACCGTTTTCGCTCGGGAAGACGTACGGGGTATACATGTCTGACAATGGCAGATCCCAGC
GGTCAAAACAGGCGGCAGTAAGGCGGTCGGGATAGTTTTCTTGCGGCCCTAATCCGAGCCAGTTTACCCG
CTCTGCTACCTGCGCCAGCTGGCAGTTCAGGCCAATCCGCGCCGGATGCGGTGTATCGCTCGCCACTTCA
ACATCAACGGTAATCGCCATTTGACCACTACCATCAATCCGGTAGGTTTTCCGGCTGATAAATAAGGTTT
TCCCCTGATGCTGCCACGCGTGAGCGGTCGTAATCAGCACCGCATCAGCAAGTGTATCTGCCGTGCACTG
CAACAACGCTGCTTCGGCCTGGTAATGGCCCGCCGCCTTCCAGCGTTCGACCCAGGCGTTAGGGTCAATG
CGGGTCGCTTCACTTACGCCAATGTCGTTATCCAGCGGTGCACGGGTGAACTGATCGCGCAGCGGCGTCA
GCAGTTGTTTTTTATCGCCAATCCACATCTGTGAAAGAAAGCCTGACTGGCGGTTAAATTGCCAACGCTT
ATTACCCAGCTCGATGCAAAAATCCATTTCGCTGGTGGTCAGATGCGGGATGGCGTGGGACGCGGCGGGG
AGCGTCACACTGAGGTTTTCCGCCAGACGCCACTGCTGCCAGGCGCTGATGTGCCCGGCTTCTGACCATG
CGGTCGCGTTCGGTTGCACTACGCGTACTGTGAGCCAGAGTTGCCCGGCGCTCTCCGGCTGCGGTAGTTC
AGGCAGTTCAATCAACTGTTTACCTTGTGGAGCGACATCCAGAGGCACTTCACCGCTTGCCAGCGGCTTA
CCATCCAGCGCCACCATCCAGTGCAGGAGCTCGTTATCGCTATGACGGAACAGGTATTCGCTGGTCACTT
CGATGGTTTGCCCGGATAAACGGAACTGGAAAAACTGCTGCTGGTGTTTTGCTTCCGTCAGCGCTGGATG
CGGCGTGCGGTCGGCAAAGACCAGACCGTTCATACAGAACTGGCGATCGTTCGGCGTATCGCCAAAATCA
CCGCCGTAAGCCGACCACGGGTTGCCGTTTTCATCATATTTAATCAGCGACTGATCCACCCAGTCCCAGA
CGAAGCCGCCCTGTAAACGGGGATACTGACGAAACGCCTGCCAGTATTTAGCGAAACCGCCAAGACTGTT
ACCCATCGCGTGGGCGTATTCGCAAAGGATCAGCGGGCGCGTCTCTCCAGGTAGCGAAAGCCATTTTTTG
ATGGACCATTTCGGCACAGCCGGGAAGGGCTGGTCTTCATCCACGCGCGCGTACATCGGGCAAATAATAT
CGGTGGCCGTGGTGTCGGCTCCGCCGCCTTCATACTGCACCGGGCGGGAAGGATCGACAGATTTGATCCA
GCGATACAGCGCGTCGTGATTAGCGCCGTGGCCTGATTCATTCCCCAGCGACCAGATGATCACACTCGGG
TGATTACGATCGCGCTGCACCATTCGCGTTACGCGTTCGCTCATCGCCGGTAGCCAGCGCGGATCATCGG
TCAGACGATTCATTGGCACCATGCCGTGGGTTTCAATATTGGCTTCATCCACCACATACAGGCCGTAGCG
GTCGCACAGCGTGTACCACAGCGGATGGTTCGGATAATGCGAACAGCGCACGGCGTTAAAGTTGTTCTGC
TTCATCAGCAGGATATCCTGCACCATCGTCTGCTCATCCATGACCTGACCATGCAGAGGATGATGCTCGT
GACGGTTAACGCCTCGAATCAGCAACGGCTTGCCGTTCAGCAGCAGCAGACCATTTTCAATCCGCACCTC
GCGGAAACCGACATCGCAGGCTTCTGCTTCAATCAGCGTGCCGTCGGCGGTGTGCAGTTCAACCACCGCA
CGATAGAGATTCGGGATTTCGGCGCTCCACAGTTTCGGGTTTTCGACGTTCAGACGTAGTGTGACGCGAT
CGGCATAACCACCACGCTCATCGATAATTTCACCGCCGAAAGGCGCGGTGCCGCTGGCGACCTGCGTTTC
ACCCTGCCATAAAGAAACTGTTACCCGTAGGTAGTCACGCAACTCGCCGCACATCTGAACTTCAGCCTCC
AGTACAGCGCGGCTGAAATCATCATTAAAGCGAGTGGCAACATGGAAATCGCTGATTTGTGTAGTCGGTT
TATGCAGCAACGAGACGTCACGGAAAATGCCGCTCATCCGCCACATATCCTGATCTTCCAGATAACTGCC
GTCACTCCAGCGCAGCACCATCACCGCGAGGCGGTTTTCTCCGGCGCGTAAAAATGCGCTCAGGTCAAAT
TCAGACGGCAAACGACTGTCCTGGCCGTAACCGACCCAGCGCCCGTTGCACCACAGATGAAACGCCGAGT
TAACGCCATCAAAAATAATTCGCGTCTGGCCTTCCTGTAGCCAGCTTTCATCAACATTAAATGTGAGCGA
GTAACAACCCGTCGGATTCTCCGTGGGAACAAACGGCGGATTGACCGTAATGGGATAGGTCACGTTGGTG
TAGATGGGCGCATCGTAACCGTGCATCTGCCAGTTTGAGGGGACGACGACAGTATCGGCCTCAGGAAGAT
CGCACTCCAGCCAGCTTTCCGGCACCGCTTCTGGTGCCGGAAACCAGGCAAAGCGCCATTCGCCATTCAG
GCTGCGCAACTGTTGGGAAGGGCGATCGGTGCGGGCCTCTTCGCTATTACGCCAGCTGGCGAAAGGGGGA
TGTGCTGCAAGGCGATTAAGTTGGGTAACGCCAGGGTTTTCCCAGTCACGACGTTGTAAAACGACGGCCA
GTGAATCCGTAATCATGGTCACTTTTCTTTTTTTTTTAGGCGCTCCCACTGATTGCGCAATTGTCAGTCC
CAGTGACAGTCCCGCAATTTTTCCCGCTCCTTGAATAAATTTTCTTCTGTCAAATGTGTTGTTTTGAAAT
GATTCTTCTTTCAGTTTTTGCACCCATTCGTCAAATCTTGAGTCATACGCCATAACTTACCTCCTTCTGT
CGACTAAGCTTAATTGTTATCCGCTCACAATTACACACATTATGCCACACCTTGTAGATAAAGTCAACAA
CTTTTGCAAAATGAATTGTGAGTGCTCACATTTACCCTCGAGCAACGTTCTTGCCATTGCTGCATAAAAA
ACGCCCGGCGGCAACCGAGCGTTCTGAATTAATTAATCATCGGGAAGATCTTCATCACCGAAACGCGGCA
GGCAGCTCTAGAGTTAACAAGAGTTTGTAGAAACGCAAAAAGGCCATCCGTCAGGATGGCCTTCTGCTTA
GCTAGAGCGGCGGATTTGTCCTACTCAGGAGAGCGTTCACCGACAAACAACAGATAAAACGAAAGGCCCA
GTCTTTCGACTGAGCCTTTCGTTTTATTTGATGCCTCAAGCTAGAGGTCGAATTCCTGCAGCTGGCGAAT
GGCGATTTTCGTTCGTGAATACATGTTATAATAACTATAACTAATAACGTAACGTGACTGGCAAGAGATA
TTTTTAAAACAATGAATAGGTTTACACTTACTTTAGTTTTATGGAAATGAAAGATCATATCATATATAAT
CTAGAATAAAATTAACTAAAATAATTATTATCTAGATAAAAAATTTAGAAGCCAATGAAATCTATAAATA
AACTAAATTAAGTTTATTTAATTAACAACTATGGATATAAAATAGGTACTAATCAAAATAGTGAGGAGGA
TATATTTGAATACATACGAACAAATTAATAAAGTGAAAAAAATACTTCGGAAACATTTAAAAAATAACCT
TATTGGTACTTACATGTTTGGATCAGGAGTTGAGAGTGGACTAAAACCAAATAGTGATCTTGACTTTTTA
GTCGTCGTATCTGAACCATTGACAGATCAAAGTAAAGAAATACTTATACAAAAAATTAGACCTATTTCAA
AAAAAATAGGAGATAAAAGCAACTTACGATATATTGAATTAACAATTATTATTCAGCAAGAAATGGTACC
GTGGAATCATCCTCCCAAACAAGAATTTATTTATGGAGAATGGTTACAAGAGCTTTATGAACAAGGATAC
ATTCCTCAGAAGGAATTAAATTCAGATTTAACCATAATGCTTTACCAAGCAAAACGAAAAAATAAAAGAA
TATACGGAAATTATGACTTAGAGGAATTACTACCTGATATTCCATTTTCTGATGTGAGAAGAGCCATTAT
GGATTCGTCAGAGGAATTAATAGATAATTATCAGGATGATGAAACCAACTCTATATTAACTTTATGCCGT
ATGATTTTAACTATGGACACGGGTAAAATCATACCAAAAGATATTGCGGGAAATGCAGTGGCTGAATCTT
CTCCATTAGAACATAGGGAGAGAATTTTGTTAGCAGTTCGTAGTTATCTTGGAGAGAATATTGAATGGAC
TAATGAAAATGTAAATTTAACTATAAACTATTTAAATAACAGATTAAAAAAATTATAAAAAAATTGAAAA
AATGGTGGAAACACTTTTTTCAATTTTTTTGTTTTATTATTTAATATTTGGGAAATATTCATTCTAATTG
GTAATCAGATTTTAGAAAACAATAAACCCTTGCATAGGGGGAATCCGTTTAGGCTGGGCGGTGATAGCTT
CTCGTTCAGGCAGTACGCCTCTTTTCTTTTCCAGACCTGAGGGAGGCGGAAATGGTGTGAGGTTCCCGGG
GAAAAGCCAAATAGGCGATCGCGGGAGTGCTTTATTTGAAGATCAGGCTATCACTGCGGTCAATAGATTT
CACAATGTGATGGCTGGACAGCCTGAGGAACTCTCGAACCCGAATGGAAACAACCAGATATTTATGAATC
AGCGCGGCTCACATGGCGTTGTGCTGGCAAATGCAGGTTCATCCTCTGTCTCTATCAATACGGCAACAAA
ATTGCCTGATGGCAGGTATGACAATAAAGCTGGAGCGGGTTCATTTCAAGTGAACGATGGTAAACTGACA
GGCACGATCAATGCCAGGTCTGTAGCTGTGCTTTATCCTGATGATATTGCAAAAGCGCCTCATGTTTTCC
TTGAGAATTACAAAACAGGTGTAACACATTCTTTCAATGATCAACTGACGATTACCTTGCGTGCAGATGC
GAATACAACAAAAGCCGTTTATCAAATCAATAATGGACCAGAGACGGCGTTTAAGGATGGAGATCAATTC
ACAATCGGAAAAGGAGATCCATTTGGCAAAACATACACCATCATGTTAAAAGGAACGAACAGTGATGGTG
TAACGAGGACCGAGAAATACAGTTTTGTTAAAAGAGATCCAGCGTCGGCCAAAACCATCGGCTATCAAAA
TCCGAATCATTGGAGCCAGGTAAATGCTTATATCTATAAACATGATGGGAGCCGAGTAATTGAATTGACC
GGATCTTGGCCTGGAAAACCAATGACTAAAAATGCAGACGGAATTTACACGCTGACGCTGCCTGCGGACA
CGGATACAACCAACGCAAAAGTGATTTTTAATAATGGCAGCGCCCAAGTGCCCGGTCAGAATCAGCCTGG
CTTTGATTACGTGCTAAATGGTTTATATAATGACTCGGGCTTAAGCGGTTCTCTTCCCCATTGAGGGCAA
GGCTAGACGGGACTTACCGAAAGAAACCATCAATGATGGTTTCTTTTTTGTTCATAAATCAGACAAAACT
TTTCTCTTGCAAAAGTTTGTGAAGTGTTGCACAATATAAATGTGAAATACTTCACAAACAAAAAGACATC
AAAGAGAAACATACCCTGCAAGGATGCTGATATTGTCTGCATTTGCGCCGGAGCAAACCAAAAACCTGGT
GAGACACGCCTTGAATTAGTAGAAAAGAACTTGAAGATTTTCAAAGGCATCGTTAGTGAAGTCATGGCGA
GCGGATTTGACGGCATTTTCTTAGTCGCGACGCGAGGCTGGATGGCCTTCCCCATTATGATTCTTCTCGC
TTCCGGCGGCATCGGGATGCCCGCGTTGCAGGCCATGCTGTCCAGGCAGGTAGATGACGACCATCAGGGA
CAGCTTCAAGGATCGCTCGCGGCTCTTACCAGCCTAACTTCGATCATTGGACCGCTGATCGTCACGGCGA
TTTATGCCGCCTCGGCGAGCACATGGAACGGGTTGGCATGGATTGTAGGCGCCGCCCTATACCTTGTCTG
CCTCCCCGCGTTGCGTCGCGGTGCATGGAGCCGGGCCACCTACTGAAGTGGATTTCTTTAAGAGCTCCTT
TAACTTCCTCACCAGTAGTTGTATCGGTACCATAAGTAGAAGCAGCAACCCAAGTAGCTTTACCAGCATC
CGGTTCAACCAGCATAGTAAGAATCTTACTGGACATCGGCAGTTCTTCGAACAGTGCGCCAACTACCAGC
TCTTTCTGCAGTTCATTCAGGGCACCGGAGAACCTGCGTGCAATCCATCTTGTTCAATCATGCGAAACGA
TCCTCATCCTGTCTCTTGATCCATGGATTACGCGTTAACCCGGGCCCGCGGATGCATATGATCAGATCTT
AAGGCCTAGGTCTAGAGTCTTTGTTTTGACGCCATTAGCGTACGTAACAATCCTCGTTAAAGGACAAGGA
CCTGAGCGGAAGTGTATCGTACAGTAGACGGAGTATACTAGTATAGTCTATAGTCCGTGGAATTATTATA
TTTATCTCCGACGATATTCTCATCAGTGAAATCCAGCTGGAGTTCTTTAGCAAATTTTTTTATTAGCTGA
ACTTAGTATTAGTGGCCATACTCCTCCAATCCAAAGCTATTTAGAAAGATTACTATATCCTCAAACAGGC
GGTAACCGGCCTCTTCATCGGGAATGCGCGCGACCTTCAGCATCGCCGGCATGTCCCCCTGGCGGACGGG
AAGTATCCAGCTCGAGGTCGGGCCGCGTTGCTGGCGTTTTTCCATAGGCTCCGCCCCCCTGACGAGCATC
ACAAAAATCGACGCTCAAGTCAGAGGTGGCGAAACCCGACAGGACTATAAAGATACCAGGCGTTTCCCCC
TGGAAGCTCCCTCGTGCGCTCTCCTGTTCCGACCCTGCCGCTTACCGGATACCTGTCCGCCTTTCTCCCT
TCGGGAAGCGTGGCGCTTTCTCATAGCTCACGCTGTAGGTATCTCAGTTCGGTGTAGGTCGTTCGCTCCA
AGCTGGGCTGTGTGCACGAACCCCCCGTTCAGCCCGACCGCTGCGCCTTATCCGGTAACTATCGTCTTGA
GTCCAACCCGGTAAGACACGACTTATCGCCACTGGCAGCAGCCACTGGTAACAGGATTAGCAGAGCGAGG
TATGTAGGCGGTGCTACAGAGTTCTTGAAGTGGTGGCCTAACTACGGCTACACTAGAAGGACAGTATTTG
GTATCTGCGCTCTGCTGAAGCCAGTTACCTTCGGAAAAAGAGTTGGTAGCTCTTGATCCGGCAAACAAAC
CACCGCTGGTAGCGGTGGTTTTTTTGTTTGCAAGCAGCAGATTACGCGCAGAAAAAAAGGATCTCAAGAA
GATCCTTTGATCTTTTCTACGGGGTCTGACGCTCAGTGGAACGAAAACTCACGTTAAGGGATTTTGGTCA
TGAGATTATCAAAAAGGATCTTCACCTAGATCCTTTTAAATTAAAAATGAAGTTTTAAATCAATCTAAAG
TATATATGAGTAAACTTGGTCTGACAGTTACCAATGCTTAATCAGTGAGGCACCTATCTCAGCGATCTGT
CTATTTCGTTCATCCATAGTTGCCTGACTCCCCGTCGTGTAGATAACTACGATACGGGAGGGCTTACCAT
CTGGCCCCAGTGCTGCAATGATACCGCGAGACCCACGCTCACCGGCTCCAGATTTATCAGCAATAAACCA
GCCAGCCGGAAGGGCCGAGCGCAGAAGTGGTCCTGCAACTTTATCCGCCTCCATCCAGTCTATTAATTGT
TGCCGGGAAGCTAGAGTAAGTAGTTCGCCAGTTAATAGTTTGCGCAACGTTGTTGCCATTGCTGCAGGCA
TCGTGGTGTCACGCTCGTCGTTTGGTATGGCTTCATTCAGCTCCGGTTCCCAACGATCAAGGCGAGTTAC
ATGATCCCCCATGTTGTGCAAAAAAGCGGTTAGCTCCTTCGGTCCTCCGATCGTTGTCAGAAGTAAGTTG
GCCGCAGTGTTATCACTCATGGTTATGGCAGCACTGCATAATTCTCTTACTGTCATGCCATCCGTAAGAT
GCTTTTCTGTGACTGGTGAGTACTCAACCAAGTCATTCTGAGAATAGTGTATGCGGCGACCGAGTTGCTC
TTGCCCGGCGTCAACACGGGATAATACCGCGCCACATAGCAGAACTTTAAAAGTGCTCATCATTGGAAAA
CGTTCTTCGGGGCGAAAACTCTCAAGGATCTTACCGCTGTTGAGATCCAGTTCGATGTAACCCACTCGTG
CACCCAACTGATCTTCAGCATCTTTTACTTTCACCAGCGTTTCTGGGTGAGCAAAAACAGGAAGGCAAAA
TGCCGCAAAAAAGGGAATAAGGGCGACACGGAAATGTTGAATACTCATACTCTTCCTTTTTCAATATTAT
TGAAGCATTTATCAGGGTTATTGTCTCATGAGCGGATACATATTTGAATGTATTTAGAAAAATAAACAAA
TAGGGGTTCCGCGCACATTTCCCCGAAAAGTGCCACCTGACGTCTAAGAAACCATTATTATCATGACATT
AACCTATAAAAATAGGCGTATCACGAGGCCCTTTCGTCTTCAAGAATT
